>Addgene plasmid #75578 | NUAK1 gRNA (BRDN0001162525) | addgene full sequence | sequence record 184152 | Addgene Assembled Sequence
CCCGGGTGCAAAGATGGATAAAGTTTTAAACAGAGAGGAATCTTTGCAGCTAATGGACCTTCTAGGTCTT
GAAAGGAGTGGGAATTGGCTCCGGTGCCCGTCAGTGGGCAGAGCGCACATCGCCCACAGTCCCCGAGAAG
TTGGGGGGAGGGGTCGGCAATTGATCCGGTGCCTAGAGAAGGTGGCGCGGGGTAAACTGGGAAAGTGATG
TCGTGTACTGGCTCCGCCTTTTTCCCGAGGGTGGGGGAGAACCGTATATAAGTGCAGTAGTCGCCGTGAA
CGTTCTTTTTCGCAACGGGTTTGCCGCCAGAACACAGGTAAGTGCCGTGTGTGGTTCCCGCGGGCCTGGC
CTCTTTACGGGTTATGGCCCTTGCGTGCCTTGAATTACTTCCACCTGGCTGCAGTACGTGATTCTTGATC
CCGAGCTTCGGGTTGGAAGTGGGTGGGAGAGTTCGAGGCCTTGCGCTTAAGGAGCCCCTTCGCCTCGTGC
TTGAGTTGAGGCCTGGCCTGGGCGCTGGGGCCGCCGCGTGCGAATCTGGTGGCACCTTCGCGCCTGTCTC
GCTGCTTTCGATAAGTCTCTAGCCATTTAAAATTTTTGATGACCTGCTGCGACGCTTTTTTTCTGGCAAG
ATAGTCTTGTAAATGCGGGCCAAGATCTGCACACTGGTATTTCGGTTTTTGGGGCCGCGGGCGGCGACGG
GGCCCGTGCGTCCCAGCGCACATGTTCGGCGAGGCGGGGCCTGCGAGCGCGGCCACCGAGAATCGGACGG
GGGTAGTCTCAAGCTGGCCGGCCTGCTCTGGTGCCTGGCCTCGCGCCGCCGTGTATCGCCCCGCCCTGGG
CGGCAAGGCTGGCCCGGTCGGCACCAGTTGCGTGAGCGGAAAGATGGCCGCTTCCCGGCCCTGCTGCAGG
GAGCTCAAAATGGAGGACGCGGCGCTCGGGAGAGCGGGCGGGTGAGTCACCCACACAAAGGAAAAGGGCC
TTTCCGTCCTCAGCCGTCGCTTCATGTGACTCCACGGAGTACCGGGCGCCGTCCAGGCACCTCGATTAGT
TCTCGAGCTTTTGGAGTACGTCGTCTTTAGGTTGGGGGGAGGGGTTTTATGCGATGGAGTTTCCCCACAC
TGAGTGGGTGGAGACTGAAGTTAGGCCAGCTTGGCACTTGATGTAATTCTCCTTGGAATTTGCCCTTTTT
GAGTTTGGATCTTGGTTCATTCTCAAGCCTCAGACAGTGGTTCAAAGTTTTTTTCTTCCATTTCAGGTGT
CGTGACGTACGGCCACCATGACCGAGTACAAGCCCACGGTGCGCCTCGCCACCCGCGACGACGTCCCCAG
GGCCGTACGCACCCTCGCCGCCGCGTTCGCCGACTACCCCGCCACGCGCCACACCGTCGATCCGGACCGC
CACATCGAGCGGGTCACCGAGCTGCAAGAACTCTTCCTCACGCGCGTCGGGCTCGACATCGGCAAGGTGT
GGGTCGCGGACGACGGCGCCGCCGTGGCGGTCTGGACCACGCCGGAGAGCGTCGAAGCGGGGGCGGTGTT
CGCCGAGATCGGCCCGCGCATGGCCGAGTTGAGCGGTTCCCGGCTGGCCGCGCAGCAACAGATGGAAGGC
CTCCTGGCGCCGCACCGGCCCAAGGAGCCCGCGTGGTTCCTGGCCACCGTCGGAGTCTCGCCCGACCACC
AGGGCAAGGGTCTGGGCAGCGCCGTCGTGCTCCCCGGAGTGGAGGCGGCCGAGCGCGCCGGGGTGCCCGC
CTTCCTGGAGACCTCCGCGCCCCGCAACCTCCCCTTCTACGAGCGGCTCGGCTTCACCGTCACCGCCGAC
GTCGAGGTGCCCGAAGGACCGCGCACCTGGTGCATGACCCGCAAGCCCGGTGCCTGAACGCGTTAAGTCG
ACAATCAACCTCTGGATTACAAAATTTGTGAAAGATTGACTGGTATTCTTAACTATGTTGCTCCTTTTAC
GCTATGTGGATACGCTGCTTTAATGCCTTTGTATCATGCTATTGCTTCCCGTATGGCTTTCATTTTCTCC
TCCTTGTATAAATCCTGGTTGCTGTCTCTTTATGAGGAGTTGTGGCCCGTTGTCAGGCAACGTGGCGTGG
TGTGCACTGTGTTTGCTGACGCAACCCCCACTGGTTGGGGCATTGCCACCACCTGTCAGCTCCTTTCCGG
GACTTTCGCTTTCCCCCTCCCTATTGCCACGGCGGAACTCATCGCCGCCTGCCTTGCCCGCTGCTGGACA
GGGGCTCGGCTGTTGGGCACTGACAATTCCGTGGTGTTGTCGGGGAAATCATCGTCCTTTCCTTGGCTGC
TCGCCTGTGTTGCCACCTGGATTCTGCGCGGGACGTCCTTCTGCTACGTCCCTTCGGCCCTCAATCCAGC
GGACCTTCCTTCCCGCGGCCTGCTGCCGGCTCTGCGGCCTCTTCCGCGTCTTCGCCTTCGCCCTCAGACG
AGTCGGATCTCCCTTTGGGCCGCCTCCCCGCGTCGACTTTAAGACCAATGACTTACAAGGCAGCTGTAGA
TCTTAGCCACTTTTTAAAAGAAAAGGGGGGACTGGAAGGGCTAATTCACTCCCAACGAAGACAAGATCTG
CTTTTTGCTTGTACTGGGTCTCTCTGGTTAGACCAGATCTGAGCCTGGGAGCTCTCTGGCTAACTAGGGA
ACCCACTGCTTAAGCCTCAATAAAGCTTGCCTTGAGTGCTTCAAGTAGTGTGTGCCCGTCTGTTGTGTGA
CTCTGGTAACTAGAGATCCCTCAGACCCTTTTAGTCAGTGTGGAAAATCTCTAGCAGTACGTATAGTAGT
TCATGTCATCTTATTATTCAGTATTTATAACTTGCAAAGAAATGAATATCAGAGAGTGAGAGGAACTTGT
TTATTGCAGCTTATAATGGTTACAAATAAAGCAATAGCATCACAAATTTCACAAATAAAGCATTTTTTTC
ACTGCATTCTAGTTGTGGTTTGTCCAAACTCATCAATGTATCTTATCATGTCTGGCTCTAGCTATCCCGC
CCCTAACTCCGCCCATCCCGCCCCTAACTCCGCCCAGTTCCGCCCATTCTCCGCCCCATGGCTGACTAAT
TTTTTTTATTTATGCAGAGGCCGAGGCCGCCTCGGCCTCTGAGCTATTCCAGAAGTAGTGAGGAGGCTTT
TTTGGAGGCCTAGGGACGTACCCAATTCGCCCTATAGTGAGTCGTATTACGCGCGCTCACTGGCCGTCGT
TTTACAACGTCGTGACTGGGAAAACCCTGGCGTTACCCAACTTAATCGCCTTGCAGCACATCCCCCTTTC
GCCAGCTGGCGTAATAGCGAAGAGGCCCGCACCGATCGCCCTTCCCAACAGTTGCGCAGCCTGAATGGCG
AATGGG
[124 nt withheld, positions 3367-3490]
C
[91 nt withheld, positions 3492-3582]
A
[49 nt withheld, positions 3584-3632]
CCTTTGACGTTGGAGTCCACGTTCTTT
[37 nt withheld, positions 3660-3696]
ACCCTATCTCGGTCTATTCTTTTGATTTATAAGGGATTTTGCCGATTTCGGCCTATTGGTTAAAAAATGA
GCTGATTTAACAAAAATTTAACGCGAATTTTAACAAAATATTAACGCTTACAATTTAGGTGGCACTTTTC
GGGGAAATGTGCGCGGAACCCCTATTTGTTTATTTTTCTAAATACATTCAAATATGTATCCGCTCATGAG
ACAATAACCCTGATAAATGCTTCAATAATATTGAAAAAGGAAGAGTATGAGTATTCAACATTTCCGTGTC
GCCCTTATTCCCTTTTTTGCGGCATTTTGCCTTCCTGTTTTTGCTCACCCAGAAACGCTGGTGAAAGTAA
AAGATGCTGAAGATCAGTTGGGTGCACGAGTGGGTTACATCGAACTGGATCTCAACAGCGGTAAGATCCT
TGAGAGTTTTCGCCCCGAAGAACGTTTTCCAATGATGAGCACTTTTAAAGTTCTGCTATGTGGCGCGGTA
TTATCCCGTATTGACGCCGGGCAAGAGCAACTCGGTCGCCGCATACACTATTCTCAGAATGACTTGGTTG
AGTACTCACCAGTCACAGAAAAGCATCTTACGGATGGCATGACAGTAAGAGAATTATGCAGTGCTGCCAT
AACCATGAGTGATAACACTGCGGCCAACTTACTTCTGACAACGATCGGAGGACCGAAGGAGCTAACCGCT
TTTTTGCACAACATGGGGGATCATGTAACTCGCCTTGATCGTTGGGAACCGGAGCTGAATGAAGCCATAC
CAAACGACGAGCGTGACACCACGATGCCTGTAGCAATGGCAACAACGTTGCGCAAACTATTAACTGGCGA
ACTACTTACTCTAGCTTCCCGGCAACAATTAATAGACTGGATGGAGGCGGATAAAGTTGCAGGACCACTT
CTGCGCTCGGCCCTTCCGGCTGGCTGGTTTATTGCTGATAAATCTGGAGCCGGTGAGCGTGGGTCTCGCG
GTATCATTGCAGCACTGGGGCCAGATGGTAAGCCCTCCCGTATCGTAGTTATCTACACGACGGGGAGTCA
GGCAACTATGGATGAACGAAATAGACAGATCGCTGAGATAGGTGCCTCACTGATTAAGCATTGGTAACTG
TCAGACCAAGTTTACTCATATATACTTTAGATTGATTTAAAACTTCATTTTTAATTTAAAAGGATCTAGG
TGAAGATCCTTTTTGATAATCTCATGACCAAAATCCCTTAACGTGAGTTTTCGTTCCACTGAGCGTCAGA
CCCCGTAGAAAAGATCAAAGGATCTTCTTGAGATCCTTTTTTTCTGCGCGTAATCTGCTGCTTGCAAACA
AAAAAACCACCGCTACCAGCGGTGGTTTGTTTGCCGGATCAAGAGCTACCAACTCTTTTTCCGAAGGTAA
CTGGCTTCAGCAGAGCGCAGATACCAAATACTGTTCTTCTAGTGTAGCCGTAGTTAGGCCACCACTTCAA
GAACTCTGTAGCACCGCCTACATACCTCGCTCTGCTAATCCTGTTACCAGTGGCTGCTGCCAGTGGCGAT
AAGTCGTGTCTTACCGGGTTGGACTCAAGACGATAGTTACCGGATAAGGCGCAGCGGTCGGGCTGAACGG
GGGGTTCGTGCACACAGCCCAGCTTGGAGCGAACGACCTACACCGAACTGAGATACCTACAGCGTGAGCT
ATGAGAAAGCGCCACGCTTCCCGAAGGGAGAAAGGCGGACAGGTATCCGGTAAGCGGCAGGGTCGGAACA
GGAGAGCGCACGAGGGAGCTTCCAGGGGGAAACGCCTGGTATCTTTATAGTCCTGTCGGGTTTCGCCACC
TCTGACTTGAGCGTCGATTTTTGTGATGCTCGTCAGGGGGGCGGAGCCTATGGAAAAACGCCAGCAACGC
GGCCTTTTTACGGTTCCTGGCCTTTTGCTGGCCTTTTGCTCACATGTTCTTTCCTGCGTTATCCCCTGAT
TCTGTGGATAACCGTATTACCGCCTTTGAGTGAGCTGATACCGCTCGCCGCAGCCGAACGACCGAGCGCA
GCGAGTCAGTGAGCGAGGAAGCGGAAGAGCGCCCAATACGCAAACCGCCTCTCCCCGCGCGTTGGCCGAT
TCATTAATGCAGCTGGCACGACAGGTTTCCCGACTGGAAAGCGGGCAGTGAGCGCAACGCAATTAATGTG
AGTTAGCTCACTCATTAGGCACCCCAGGCTTTACACTTTATGCTTCCGGCTCGTATGTTGTGTGGAATTG
TGAGCGGATAACAATTTCACACAGGAAACAGCTATGACCATGATTACGCCAAGCGCGCAATTAACCCTCA
CTAAAGGGAACAAAAGCTGGAGCTGCAAGCTTAATGTAGTCTTATGCAATACTCTTGTAGTCTTGCAACA
TGGTAACGATGAGTTAGCAACATGCCTTACAAGGAGAGAAAAAGCACCGTGCATGCCGATTGGTGGAAGT
AAGGTGGTACGATCGTGCCTTATTAGGAAGGCAACAGACGGGTCTGACATGGATTGGACGAACCACTGAA
TTGCCGCATTGCAGAGATATTGTATTTAAGTGCCTAGCTCGATACATAAACGGGTCTCTCTGGTTAGACC
AGATCTGAGCCTGGGAGCTCTCTGGCTAACTAGGGAACCCACTGCTTAAGCCTCAATAAAGCTTGCCTTG
AGTGCTTCAAGTAGTGTGTGCCCGTCTGTTGTGTGACTCTGGTAACTAGAGATCCCTCAGACCCTTTTAG
TCAGTGTGGAAAATCTCTAGCAGTGGCGCCCGAACAGGGACTTGAAAGCGAAAGGGAAACCAGAGGAGCT
CTCTCGACGCAGGACTCGGCTTGCTGAAGCGCGCACGGCAAGAGGCGAGGGGCGGCGACTGGTGAGTACG
CCAAAAATTTTGACTAGCGGAGGCTAGAAGGAGAGAGATGGGTGCGAGAGCGTCAGTATTAAGCGGGGGA
GAATTAGATCGCGATGGGAAAAAATTCGGTTAAGGCCAGGGGGAAAGAAAAAATATAAATTAAAACATAT
AGTATGGGCAAGCAGGGAGCTAGAACGATTCGCAGTTAATCCTGGCCTGTTAGAAACATCAGAAGGCTGT
AGACAAATACTGGGACAGCTACAACCATCCCTTCAGACAGGATCAGAAGAACTTAGATCATTATATAATA
CAGTAGCAACCCTCTATTGTGTGCATCAAAGGATAGAGATAAAAGACACCAAGGAAGCTTTAGACAAGAT
AGAGGAAGAGCAAAACAAAAGTAAGACCACCGCACAGCAAGCGGCCGCTGATCTTCAGACCTGGAGGAGG
AGATATGAGGGACAATTGGAGAAGTGAATTATATAAATATAAAGTAGTAAAAATTGAACCATTAGGAGTA
GCACCCACCAAGGCAAAGAGAAGAGTGGTGCAGAGAGAAAAAAGAGCAGTGGGAATAGGAGCTTTGTTCC
TTGGGTTCTTGGGAGCAGCAGGAAGCACTATGGGCGCAGCGTCAATGACGCTGACGGTACAGGCCAGACA
ATTATTGTCTGGTATAGTGCAGCAGCAGAACAATTTGCTGAGGGCTATTGAGGCGCAACAGCATCTGTTG
CAACTCACAGTCTGGGGCATCAAGCAGCTCCAGGCAAGAATCCTGGCTGTGGAAAGATACCTAAAGGATC
AACAGCTCCTGGGGATTTGGGGTTGCTCTGGAAAACTCATTTGCACCACTGCTGTGCCTTGGAATGCTAG
TTGGAGTAATAAATCTCTGGAACAGATTTGGAATCACACGACCTGGATGGAGTGGGACAGAGAAATTAAC
AATTACACAAGCTTAATACACTCCTTAATTGAAGAATCGCAAAACCAGCAAGAAAAGAATGAACAAGAAT
TATTGGAATTAGATAAATGGGCAAGTTTGTGGAATTGGTTTAACATAACAAATTGGCTGTGGTATATAAA
ATTATTCATAATGATAGTAGGAGGCTTGGTAGGTTTAAGAATAGTTTTTGCTGTACTTTCTATAGTGAAT
AGAGTTAGGCAGGGATATTCACCATTATCGTTTCAGACCCACCTCCCAACCCCGAGGGGACCCAGAGAGG
GCCTATTTCCCATGATTCCTTCATATTTGCATATACGATACAAGGCTGTTAGAGAGATAATTAGAATTAA
TTTGACTGTAAACACAAAGATATTAGTACAAAATACGTGACGTAGAAAGTAATAATTTCTTGGGTAGTTT
GCAGTTTTAAAATTATGTTTTAAAATGGACTATCATATGCTTACCGTAACTTGAAAGTATTTCGATTTCT
TGGCTTTATATATCTTGTGGAAAGGACGAAACACCGGGCCAAACCCACGACCTCTGGTTTTAGAGCTAGA
AATAGCAAGTTAAAATAAGGCTAGTCCGTTATCAACTTGAAAAAGTGGCACCGAGTCGGTGCTTTTTTAA
GCTTGGCGTAACTAGATCTTGAGACAAATGGCAGTATTCATCCACAATTTTAAAAGAAAAGGGGGGATTG
GGGGGTACAGTGCAGGGGAAAGAATAGTAGACATAATAGCAACAGACATACAAACTAAAGAATTACAAAA
ACAAATTACAAAAATTCAAAATTTTCGGGTTTATTACAGGGACAGCAGAGATCCACTTTGGCGCCGGCTC
GAGGGGG
Features (pLannotate 1.2.2; 29 found; start..end, strand, type, name):
     14..80      +  CDS            small t antigen (fragment): SV40 (simian virus 40) small t antigen
    106..317     +  promoter       EF-1α core promoter: core promoter for human elongation factor EF-1α
    318..1256    +  intron         EF-1α intron A: intron upstream of the start codon of human EF-1α
   1278..1877    +  CDS            PuroR (fragment): puromycin N-acetyltransferase; pac from Streptomyces; confers resistance to puromycin
   1893..2481    +  misc_feature   WPRE: woodchuck hepatitis virus posttranscriptional regulatory element
   2532..2551    +  misc_feature   cPPT/CTS (fragment): central polypurine tract and central termination sequence of HIV-1
   2553..2786    +  LTR            3' LTR (ΔU3): self-inactivating 3' long terminal repeat (LTR) from HIV-1
   2864..2985    +  polyA_signal   SV40 poly(A) signal: SV40 polyadenylation signal
   3025..3160    +  rep_origin     SV40 ori: SV40 origin of replication
   3181..3199    -  promoter       T7 promoter: promoter for bacteriophage T7 RNA polymerase
   3207..3362    +  CDS            lacZα (fragment): LacZα fragment of β-galactosidase; lacZ fragment
   3367..3795    +  rep_origin     f1 ori (sequence partly withheld): f1 bacteriophage origin of replication; arrow indicates direction of (+) strand synthesis
   3848..3952    +  promoter       AmpR promoter: bla
   3953..4813    +  CDS            AmpR: β-lactamase; bla; confers resistance to ampicillin, carbenicillin, and related antibiotics
   4984..5572    +  rep_origin     ori: high-copy-number ColE1/pMB1/pBR322/pUC origin of replication
   5755..5847    +  CDS            lacI (fragment): lac repressor; lacI; The lac repressor binds to the lac operator to inhibit transcription in E. coli. This inhibition can be relieved by adding lactose or isopropyl-β-D-thiogalactopyranoside (IPTG).
   5860..5881    +  protein_bind   CAP binding site: CAP binding activates transcription in the presence of cAMP. E. coli catabolite activator protein
   5896..5926    +  promoter       lac promoter: promoter for the E. coli lac operon
   5934..5950    +  protein_bind   lac operator: The lac repressor binds to the lac operator to inhibit transcription in E. coli. This inhibition can be relieved by adding lactose or isopropyl-β-D-thiogalactopyranoside (IPTG). lac repressor encoded by lacI
   5995..6013    +  promoter       T3 promoter: promoter for bacteriophage T3 RNA polymerase
   6041..6267    +  promoter       RSV promoter: Rous sarcoma virus enhancer/promoter
   6268..6448    +  LTR            5' LTR (truncated): truncated 5' long terminal repeat (LTR) from HIV-1
   6495..6620    +  misc_feature   HIV-1 Ψ: packaging signal of human immunodeficiency virus type 1
   6604..6967    +  CDS            HIV-1 gag (fragment): gag protein from human immunodeficiency virus 1; gag
   7113..7346    +  misc_feature   RRE: The Rev response element (RRE) of HIV-1 allows for Rev-dependent mRNA export from the nucleus to the cytoplasm.
   7723..7749    +  CDS            Rev (fragment): human immunodeficiency virus 1 (HIV-1) Rev protein; rev; enhances nuclear export of unspliced and incompletely spliced viral mRNAs
   7753..7993    +  promoter       U6 promoter: RNA polymerase III promoter for human U6 snRNA
   8023..8098    +  misc_RNA       gRNA scaffold: guide RNA scaffold for the Streptococcus pyogenes CRISPR/Cas9 system
   8154..8271    +  misc_feature   cPPT/CTS: central polypurine tract and central termination sequence of HIV-1
