[The description below was written by a language model from this plasmid's Addgene catalogue record and pLannotate feature annotations shown in this document.]
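Description:
NUAK1 gRNA (BRDN0001162525) is a third-generation lentiviral guide RNA plasmid built on the lentiGuide-Puro backbone and designed to direct Streptococcus pyogenes Cas9 to the human kinase gene NUAK1 (also known as ARK5). It is maintained in E. coli as a high-copy plasmid through a ColE1/pUC-type origin with ampicillin resistance (β-lactamase). The backbone also carries an f1 origin, an SV40 origin and remnants of lac and phage-promoter cloning sequences that play no role in the payload.

The transfer cassette is framed by an RSV promoter fused to a truncated HIV-1 5' LTR, which makes genomic RNA production Tat-independent, and a self-inactivating ΔU3 3' LTR followed by an SV40 polyadenylation signal. Between the LTRs lie the Ψ packaging signal with a partial gag sequence, the Rev response element for nuclear export of the viral RNA, and a cPPT/CTS. A human U6 RNA polymerase III promoter drives the NUAK1-specific spacer joined to the Cas9 gRNA scaffold. Downstream, the EF-1α core promoter with its intron A expresses puromycin N-acetyltransferase, and a WPRE enhances transcript expression, so transduced mammalian cells can be selected with puromycin.

The plasmid does not encode Cas9, so it must be paired with a separate Cas9 vector such as lentiCas9-Blast or used in cells that already express the nuclease. The guide was designed against the NUAK1 reference transcript and belongs to a human kinome gRNA collection from work on optimised sgRNA design. It is suited to NUAK1 knockout experiments delivered by lentiviral transduction.
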