Addgene plasmid #75578: NUAK1 gRNA (BRDN0001162525)
Purpose: 3rd generation lentiviral gRNA plasmid targeting human NUAK1
Depositing lab: John Doench & David Root. Depositing organization: Broad Institute. Publication: Optimized sgRNA design to maximize activity and minimize off-target effects of CRISPR-Cas9. Doench JG, Fusi N, Sullender M, Hegde M, Vaimberg EW, Donovan KF, Smith I, Tothova Z, Wilen C, Orchard R, Virgin HW, Listgarten J, Root DE. Nat Biotechnol. 2016 Jan 18. doi: 10.1038/nbt.3437. PubMed 26780180.
Backbone
  Vector backbone: lentiGuide-Puro
  Backbone manufacturer: Zhang Lab (Addgene plasmid # 52963)
  Vector type: Mammalian Expression, Lentiviral, CRISPR
  Selectable markers: Puromycin
Growth in bacteria
  Bacterial resistance: Ampicillin, 100 μg/mL
  Growth temperature: 37°C
  Growth strain: DH5alpha
  Copy number: High Copy
Gene/Insert
  Gene/Insert name: NUAK1 (alt names: NUAK1; NM_014840.2)
  gRNA/shRNA sequence: GGCCAAACCCACGACCTCTG
  Species: H. sapiens (human)
  Entrez Gene: NUAK1 (a.k.a. ARK5)
  Promoter: hU6
  Cloning method: Unknown
  Sequencing primers: 5′ U6-F; 3′ pS2-R
Terms and licenses: Academic/Nonprofit Terms; Industry Terms: Not Available to Industry
Depositor comments: The gRNA was designed to target the following Genbank reference sequence(s): NM_014840.2. Note that this plasmid does NOT contain Cas9. It should be used in conjunction with lentiCas9-Blast (Addgene #52962) or otherwise with cell lines already expressing Cas9. Browse the full kinome gRNA library at http://www.addgene.org/pooled-library/broadgpp-human-kinome/ or visit http://www.broadinstitute.org/rnai/public/ for detailed protocols and information.
How to cite: NUAK1 gRNA (BRDN0001162525) was a gift from John Doench & David Root (Addgene plasmid # 75578 ; http://n2t.net/addgene:75578 ; RRID:Addgene_75578)
