>Addgene plasmid #75578 | NUAK1 gRNA (BRDN0001162525) | depositor partial sequence | sequence record 143038 | Target Sequence
GGCCAAACCCACGACCTCTG
