>Addgene plasmid #75578 | NUAK1 gRNA (BRDN0001162525) | addgene partial sequence | sequence record 184151 | hU6-F
AGAAAGTAATAATTTCTTGGGTAGTTTGCAGTTTTAAAATTATGTTTTAAAATGGACTATCATATGCTTA
CCGTAACTTGAAAGTATTTCGATTTCTTGGCTTTATATATCTTGTGGAAAGGACGAAACACCGGGCCAAA
CCCACGACCTCTGGTTTTAGAGCTAGAAATAGCAAGTTAAAATAAGGCTAGTCCGTTATCAACTTGAAAA
AGTGGCACCGAGTCGGTGCTTTTTTAAGCTTGGCGTAACTAGATCTTGAGACAAATGGCAGTATTCATCC
ACAATTTTAAAAGAAAAGGGGGGATTGGGGGGTACAGTGCAGGGGAAAGAATAGTAGACATAATAGCAAC
AGACATACAAACTAAAGAATTACAAAAACAAATTACAAAAATTCAAAATTTTCGGGTTTATTACAGGGAC
AGCAGAGATCCACTTTGGCGCCGGCTCGAGGGGGCCCGGGTGCAAAGATGGATAAAGTTTTAAACAGAGA
GGAATCTTTGCAGCTAATGGACCTTCTAGGTCTTGAAAGGAGTGGGAATTGGCTCCGGTGCCCGTCAGTG
GGCAGAGCGC
